>Addgene plasmid #201938 | pAG416GAL-3x-uC-HCoV-NL63_3CL | addgene full sequence | sequence record 402653 | Addgene NGS Result
TTGAGATCCTTTTTTTCTGCGCGTAATCTGCTGCTTGCAAACAAAAAAACCACCGCTACCAGCGGTGGTT
TGTTTGCCGGATCAAGAGCTACCAACTCTTTTTCCGAAGGTAACTGGCTTCAGCAGAGCGCAGATACCAA
ATACTGTTCTTCTAGTGTAGCCGTAGTTAGGCCACCACTTCAAGAACTCTGTAGCACCGCCTACATACCT
CGCTCTGCTAATCCTGTTACCAGTGGCTGCTGCCAGTGGCGATAAGTCGTGTCTTACCGGGTTGGACTCA
AGACGATAGTTACCGGATAAGGCGCAGCGGTCGGGCTGAACGGGGGGTTCGTGCACACAGCCCAGCTTGG
AGCGAACGACCTACACCGAACTGAGATACCTACAGCGTGAGCTATGAGAAAGCGCCACGCTTCCCGAAGG
GAGAAAGGCGGACAGGTATCCGGTAAGCGGCAGGGTCGGAACAGGAGAGCGCACGAGGGAGCTTCCAGGG
GGAAACGCCTGGTATCTTTATAGTCCTGTCGGGTTTCGCCACCTCTGACTTGAGCGTCGATTTTTGTGAT
GCTCGTCAGGGGGGCGGAGCCTATGGAAAAACGCCAGCAACGCGGCCTTTTTACGGTTCCTGGCCTTTTG
CTGGCCTTTTGCTCACATGTTCTTTCCTGCGTTATCCCCTGATTCTGTGGATAACCGTATTACCGCCTTT
GAGTGAGCTGATACCGCTCGCCGCAGCCGAACGACCGAGCGCAGCGAGTCAGTGAGCGAGGAAGCGGAAG
AGCGCCCAATACGCAAACCGCCTCTCCCCGCGCGTTGGCCGATTCATTAATGCAGCTGGCACGACAGGTT
TCCCGACTGGAAAGCGGGCAGTGAGCGCAACGCAATTAATGTGAGTTAGCTCACTCATTAGGCACCCCAG
GCTTTACACTTTATGCTTCCGGCTCGTATGTTGTGTGGAATTGTGAGCGGATAACAATTTCACACAGGAA
ACAGCTATGACCATGATTACGCCAAGCGCGCAATTAACCCTCACTAAAGGGAACAAAAGCTGGAGCTCCC
GAGCGGGCGACAGCCCTCCGAAGGAAGACTCTCCTCCGTGCGTCCTCGTCTTCACCGGTCGCGTTCCTGA
AACGCAGATGTGCCTCGCGCCGCACTGCTCCGAACAATAAAGATTCTACAATACTAGCTTTTATGGTTAT
GAAGAGGAAAAATTGGCAGTAACCTGGCCCCACAAACCTTCAAATGAACGAATCAAATTAACAACCATAG
GATGATAATGCGATTAGTTTTTTAGCCTTATTTCTGGGGTAATTAATCAGCGAAGCGATGATTTTTGATC
TATTAACAGATATATAAATGCAAAAACTGCATAACCACTTTAACTAATACTTTCAACATTTTCGGTTTGT
ATTACTTCTTATTCAAATGTAATAAAAGTATCAACAAAAAATTGTTAATATACCTCTATACTTTAACGTC
AAGGAGAAAAAACCCCGGATTCTAGACTGAACCAGATGGCAAACTAGTGGATCCCCCATCACAAGTTTGT
ACAAAAAAGCAGGCTACAAAATGTCTGGTCTTAAGAAGATGGCACAACCATCTGGTTGTGTTGAGAGATG
TGTGGTTCGCGTCTGTTATGGTAGTACTGTGCTTAATGGAGTTTGGTTAGGTGACACTGTTACTTGTCCT
AGACATGTCATAGCACCATCAACCACTGTTCTTATTGATTATGATCATGCATATAGTACTATGCGTTTGC
ATAATTTTTCAGTGTCTTATAATGGTGTCTTCTTGGGAGTTGTTGGTGTTACAATGCATGGTTCTGTGTT
GCGTATTAAGGTTTCACAATCTAATGTACATACACCTAAACATGTTTTTAAAACGTTGAAACCTGGTGAT
TCTTTTAATATTTTAGCATGTTATGAAGGTATTGCATCTGGTGTTTTTGGTGTTAATTTACGTACAAACT
TTACTATTAAAGGTTCTTTTATAAATGGAGCTTGTGGTTCTCCTGGTTATAATGTTAGAAATGATGGTAC
TGTTGAGTTTTGTTATTTACACCAAATTGAGTTAGGTAGTGGTGCTCATGTTGGTTCTGATTTTACTGGT
AGTGTTTATGGTAATTTTGATGACCAACCTAGTTTGCAAGTTGAGAGTGCCAACCTTATGCTATCAGATA
ATGTTGTTGCCTTTTTGTATGCTGCTTTGTTGAATGGTTGTAGGTGGTGGTTGCGTTCAACTAGAGTTAA
TGTTGATGGTTTTAATGAATGGGCTATGGCTAATGGTTATACAAGTGTTTCTAGTGTTGAGTGCTATTCT
ATTTTGGCAGCAAAAACTGGTGTTAGTGTTGAACAATTGTTAGCTTCCATTCAACATCTTCATGAAGGTT
TTGGTGGTAAAAACATACTTGGTTATTCTAGTTTATGTGATGAGTTCACACTAGCTGAAGTTGTGAAGCA
GATGTATGGTGTTAACTTGCAATAAAACCCAGCTTTCTTGTACTAAGTGGTGATGGGCTGCAGGAATTCG
ATATCAAGCTTATCGATACCGTCGACCTCGAGTCATGTAATTAGTTATGTCACGCTTACATTCACGCCCT
CCCCCCACATCCGCTCTAACCGAAAAGGAAGGAGTTAGACAACCTGAAGTCTAGGTCCCTATTTATTTTT
TTATAGTTATGTTAGTATTAAGAACGTTATTTATATTTCAAATTTTTCTTTTTTTTCTGTACAGACGCGT
GTACGCATGTAACATTATACTGAAAACCTTGCTTGAGAAGGTTTTGGGACGCTCGAAGGCTTTAATTTGC
GGCCGGTACCCAATTCGCCCTATAGTGAGTCGTATTACGCGCGCTCACTGGCCGTCGTTTTACAACGTCG
TGACTGGGAAAACCCTGGCGTTACCCAACTTAATCGCCTTGCAGCACATCCCCCTTTCGCCAGCTGGCGT
AATAGCGAAGAGGCCCGCACCGATCGCCCTTCCCAACAGTTGCGCAGCCTGAATGGCGAATGG
[124 nt withheld, positions 3004-3127]
C
[91 nt withheld, positions 3129-3219]
A
[49 nt withheld, positions 3221-3269]
CCTTTGACGTTGGAGTCCACGTTCTTT
[37 nt withheld, positions 3297-3333]
ACCCTATCTCGGTCTATTCTTTTGATTTATAAGGGATTTTGCCGATTTCGGCCTATTGGTTAAAAAATGA
GCTGATTTAACAAAAATTTAACGCGAATTTTAACAAAATATTAACGCTTACAATTTCCTGATGCGGTATT
TTCTCCTTACGCATCTGTGCGGTATTTCACACCGCATAGGGTAATAACTGATATAATTAAATTGAAGCTC
TAATTTGTGAGTTTAGTATACATGCATTTACTTATAATACAGTTTTTTAGTTTTGCTGGCCGCATCTTCT
CAAATATGCTTCCCAGCCTGCTTTTCTGTAACGTTCACCCTCTACCTTAGCATCCCTTCCCTTTGCAAAT
AGTCCTCTTCCAACAATAATAATGTCAGATCCTGTAGAGACCACATCATCCACGGTTCTATACTGTTGAC
CCAATGCGTCTCCCTTGTCATCTAAACCCACACCGGGTGTCATAATCAACCAATCGTAACCTTCATCTCT
TCCACCCATGTCTCTTTGAGCAATAAAGCCGATAACAAAATCTTTGTCGCTCTTCGCAATGTCAACAGTA
CCCTTAGTATATTCTCCAGTAGATAGGGAGCCCTTGCATGACAATTCTGCTAACATCAAAAGGCCTCTAG
GTTCCTTTGTTACTTCTTCTGCCGCCTGCTTCAAACCGCTAACAATACCTGGGCCCACCACACCGTGTGC
ATTCGTAATGTCTGCCCATTCTGCTATTCTGTATACACCCGCAGAGTACTGCAATTTGACTGTATTACCA
ATGTCAGCAAATTTTCTGTCTTCGAAGAGTAAAAAATTGTACTTGGCGGATAATGCCTTTAGCGGCTTAA
CTGTGCCCTCCATGGAAAAATCAGTCAAGATATCCACATGTGTTTTTAGTAAACAAATTTTGGGACCTAA
TGCTTCAACTAACTCCAGTAATTCCTTGGTGGTACGAACATCCAATGAAGCACACAAGTTTGTTTGCTTT
TCGTGCATGATATTAAATAGCTTGGCAGCAACAGGACTAGGATGAGTAGCAGCACGTTCCTTATATGTAG
CTTTCGACATGATTTATCTTCGTTTCCTGCAGGTTTTTGTTCTGTGCAGTTGGGTTAAGAATACTGGGCA
ATTTCATGTTTCTTCAACACTACATATGCGTATATATACCAATCTAAGTCTGTGCTCCTTCCTTCGTTCT
TCCTTCTGTTCGGAGATTACCGAATCAAAAAAATTTCAAGGAAACCGAAATCAAAAAAAAGAATAAAAAA
AAAATGATGAATTGAAAAGGTGGTATGGTGCACTCTCAGTACAATCTGCTCTGATGCCGCATAGTTAAGC
CAGCCCCGACACCCGCCAACACCCGCTGACGCGCCCTGACGGGCTTGTCTGCTCCCGGCATCCGCTTACA
GACAAGCTGTGACCGTCTCCGGGAGCTGCATGTGTCAGAGGTTTTCACCGTCATCACCGAAACGCGCGAG
ACGAAAGGGCCTCGTGATACGCCTATTTTTATAGGTTAATGTCATGATAATAATGGTTTCTTAGACGGAT
CGCTTGCCTGTAACTTACACGCGCCTCGTATCTTTTAATGATGGAATAATTTGGGAATTTACTCTGTGTT
TATTTATTTTTATGTTTTGTATTTGGATTTTAGAAAGTAAATAAAGAAGGTAGAAGAGTTACGGAATGAA
GAAAAAAAAATAAACAAAGGTTTAAAAAATTTCAACAAAAAGCGTACTTTACATATATATTTATTAGACA
AGAAAAGCAGATTAAATAGATATACATTCGATTAACGATAAGTAAAATGTAAAATCACAGGATTTTCGTG
TGTGGTCTTCTACACAGACAAGATGAAACAATTCGGCATTAATACCTGAGAGCAGGAAGAGCAAGATAAA
AGGTAGTATTTGTTGGCGATCCCCCTAGAGTCTTTTACATCTTCGGAAAACAAAAACTATTTTTTCTTTA
ATTTCTTTTTTTACTTTCTATTTTTAATTTATATATTTATATTAAAAAATTTAAATTATAATTATTTTTA
TAGCACGTGATGAAAAGGACCCAGGTGGCACTTTTCGGGGAAATGTGCGCGGAACCCCTATTTGTTTATT
TTTCTAAATACATTCAAATATGTATCCGCTCATGAGACAATAACCCTGATAAATGCTTCAATAATATTGA
AAAAGGAAGAGTATGAGTATTCAACATTTCCGTGTCGCCCTTATTCCCTTTTTTGCGGCATTTTGCCTTC
CTGTTTTTGCTCACCCAGAAACGCTGGTGAAAGTAAAAGATGCTGAAGATCAGTTGGGTGCACGAGTGGG
TTACATCGAACTGGATCTCAACAGCGGTAAGATCCTTGAGAGTTTTCGCCCCGAAGAACGTTTTCCAATG
ATGAGCACTTTTAAAGTTCTGCTATGTGGCGCGGTATTATCCCGTATTGACGCCGGGCAAGAGCAACTCG
GTCGCCGCATACACTATTCTCAGAATGACTTGGTTGAGTACTCACCAGTCACAGAAAAGCATCTTACGGA
TGGCATGACAGTAAGAGAATTATGCAGTGCTGCCATAACCATGAGTGATAACACTGCGGCCAACTTACTT
CTGACAACGATCGGAGGACCGAAGGAGCTAACCGCTTTTTTGCACAACATGGGGGATCATGTAACTCGCC
TTGATCGTTGGGAACCGGAGCTGAATGAAGCCATACCAAACGACGAGCGTGACACCACGATGCCTGTAGC
AATGGCAACAACGTTGCGCAAACTATTAACTGGCGAACTACTTACTCTAGCTTCCCGGCAACAATTAATA
GACTGGATGGAGGCGGATAAAGTTGCAGGACCACTTCTGCGCTCGGCCCTTCCGGCTGGCTGGTTTATTG
CTGATAAATCTGGAGCCGGTGAGCGTGGGTCTCGCGGTATCATTGCAGCACTGGGGCCAGATGGTAAGCC
CTCCCGTATCGTAGTTATCTACACGACGGGGAGTCAGGCAACTATGGATGAACGAAATAGACAGATCGCT
GAGATAGGTGCCTCACTGATTAAGCATTGGTAACTGTCAGACCAAGTTTACTCATATATACTTTAGATTG
ATTTAAAACTTCATTTTTAATTTAAAAGGATCTAGGTGAAGATCCTTTTTGATAATCTCATGACCAAAAT
CCCTTAACGTGAGTTTTCGTTCCACTGAGCGTCAGACCCCGTAGAAAAGATCAAAGGATCTTC
Features (pLannotate 1.2.2; 23 found; start..end, strand, type, name):
      1..589     +  rep_origin     ori: high-copy-number ColE1/pMB1/pBR322/pUC origin of replication
    772..864     +  CDS            lacI (fragment): lac repressor; lacI; The lac repressor binds to the lac operator to inhibit transcription in E. coli. This inhibition can be relieved by adding lactose or isopropyl-β-D-thiogalactopyranoside (IPTG).
    877..898     +  protein_bind   CAP binding site: CAP binding activates transcription in the presence of cAMP. E. coli catabolite activator protein
    913..943     +  promoter       lac promoter: promoter for the E. coli lac operon
    951..967     +  protein_bind   lac operator: The lac repressor binds to the lac operator to inhibit transcription in E. coli. This inhibition can be relieved by adding lactose or isopropyl-β-D-thiogalactopyranoside (IPTG). lac repressor encoded by lacI
   1012..1030    +  promoter       T3 promoter: promoter for bacteriophage T3 RNA polymerase
   1049..1476    +  promoter       GAL1 promoter: S. cerevisiae GAL1; inducible promoter, regulated by Gal4
   1522..2472    +  CDS            R1A_CVHNL (fragment): Experimental evidence at protein level: Swiss-Prot protein existence level 1. Nsp9 is a ssRNA-binding protein. From Human coronavirus NL63 (HCoV-NL63).
   1531..1555    +  protein_bind   attB1: mutant version of attB; recombination site for the Gateway® BP reaction BP Clonase™
   2477..2501    -  protein_bind   attB2: mutant version of attB; recombination site for the Gateway® BP reaction BP Clonase™
   2505..2552    +  misc_feature   MCS (fragment): pBluescript multiple cloning site
   2553..2800    +  terminator     CYC1 terminator: S. cerevisiae CYC1; transcription terminator for CYC1
   2819..2837    -  promoter       T7 promoter: promoter for bacteriophage T7 RNA polymerase
   2845..3000    +  CDS            lacZα (fragment): LacZα fragment of β-galactosidase; lacZ fragment
   3004..3432    +  rep_origin     f1 ori (sequence partly withheld): f1 bacteriophage origin of replication; arrow indicates direction of (+) strand synthesis
   3460..3511    -  misc_feature   bom (fragment): basis of mobility region from pBR322
   3590..4393    -  CDS            URA3: orotidine-5'-phosphate decarboxylase, required for uracil biosynthesis; S. cerevisiae URA3; yeast auxotrophic marker, counterselectable with 5-fluoroorotic acid (5-FOA)
   4394..4609    -  promoter       URA3 promoter: S. cerevisiae URA3
   4617..4666    -  misc_feature   bom (fragment): basis of mobility region from pBR322
   4768..4803    -  CDS            rop (fragment): Rop protein, which maintains plasmids at low copy number; rop
   4871..5374    -  misc_feature   CEN/ARS: S. cerevisiae CEN6 centromere fused to an autonomously replicating sequence
   5411..5515    +  promoter       AmpR promoter: bla
   5516..6376    +  CDS            AmpR: β-lactamase; bla; confers resistance to ampicillin, carbenicillin, and related antibiotics
