[The description below was written by a language model from this plasmid's Addgene catalogue record and pLannotate feature annotations shown in this document.]
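Description:
pAG416GAL-3x-uC-HCoV-NL63_3CL is a yeast expression shuttle plasmid of about 6.5 kb that produces the 3CL (main) protease of human coronavirus NL63 in Saccharomyces cerevisiae. It was made by Gateway recombination into the destination backbone pAG416GAL-3x-uC-ccdB-6stop, so the insert now replaces the ccdB counter-selection cassette and is flanked by attB1 and attB2 sites. In E. coli the plasmid replicates from a high-copy ColE1/pUC-type origin and is selected with ampicillin through the bla gene. In yeast it is maintained as a low-copy centromeric episome by a CEN6/ARS element and selected by uracil prototrophy through URA3 under its own promoter, a marker that can also be counter-selected with 5-FOA. An f1 origin and remnants of a pBluescript-type cloning region (lac promoter/operator, lacZα fragment, T3 and T7 promoters) are carried over from the parental vector.

The expression cassette consists of a GAL1-derived promoter, described in the record as "GAL-3x", followed by the protease coding region and the CYC1 transcription terminator. The record does not explain the "3x" or "uC" modifications. The insert is annotated as a roughly 950 bp fragment matching the NL63 replicase polyprotein 1a (ORF1ab), consistent with the excised 3CL protease domain; the annotation's mention of Nsp9 is generic text for the polyprotein entry rather than a description of this fragment. Because the promoter is regulated by Gal4, protease expression is galactose-inducible. According to the associated publication title, the plasmid belongs to a multiplexed system for rapidly identifying viral protease inhibitors.
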