Addgene plasmid #201938: pAG416GAL-3x-uC-HCoV-NL63_3CL
Purpose: Expresses HCoV-NL63 3CL protease from a GAL-3x promoter with a URA3 marker
Depositing lab: Alejandro Chavez. Depositing organization: University of California, San Diego (UCSD). Publication: A multiplex method for rapidly identifying viral protease inhibitors. Hong SJ, Resnick SJ, Iketani S, Cha JW, Albert BA, Fazekas CT, Chang CW, Liu H, Dagan S, Abagyan MR, Fajtova P, Culbertson B, Brace B, Reddem ER, Forouhar F, Glickman JF, Balkovec JM, Stockwell BR, Shapiro L, O'Donoghue AJ, Sabo Y, Freundlich JS, Ho DD, Chavez A. Mol Syst Biol. 2025 Feb;21(2):158-172. doi: 10.1038/s44320-024-00082-1. Epub 2025 Jan 6. PubMed 39762652.
Backbone
  Vector backbone: pAG416GAL-3x-uC-ccdB-6stop
  Vector type: Yeast Expression
  Selectable markers: URA3
Growth in bacteria
  Bacterial resistance: Ampicillin, 100 μg/mL
  Growth temperature: 37°C
  Growth strain: DH5alpha
  Copy number: Unknown
Gene/Insert
  Gene/Insert name: HCoV-NL63 3CL protease
  Entrez Gene: ORF1ab (a.k.a. HCNV63gp1)
  Promoter: GAL1
  Cloning method: Gateway Cloning
  Sequencing primers: 5′ TCAAATGTAATAAAAGTATCAACAAAA
Terms and licenses: Academic/Nonprofit Terms; Industry Terms: Not Available to Industry
How to cite: pAG416GAL-3x-uC-HCoV-NL63_3CL was a gift from Alejandro Chavez (Addgene plasmid # 201938 ; http://n2t.net/addgene:201938 ; RRID:Addgene_201938)
